Addgene plasmid #18400: T4 Lysozyme K83M T115E
Depositing lab: Brian Matthews. Depositing organization: University of Oregon.
Backbone
  Vector backbone: pHS1403
  Backbone size w/o insert (bp): 5000
  Vector type: Bacterial Expression
Growth in bacteria
  Bacterial resistance: Ampicillin, 100 μg/mL
  Growth temperature: 37°C
  Growth strain: DH5alpha
  Copy number: High Copy
Gene/Insert
  Gene/Insert name: T4 Lysozyme
  Species: Bacteriophage T4
  Insert size (bp): 600
  Mutation: K83M T115E
  GenBank ID: NP_049736
  Entrez Gene: e (a.k.a. T4p123)
  Cloning method: Restriction Enzyme; 5′ cloning site BamHI (not destroyed); 3′ cloning site HindIII (not destroyed)
  Sequencing primers: 5′ na; 3′ GGCGTATCACGAGGCCC
Terms and licenses: Academic/Nonprofit Terms; Industry Terms: Not Available to Industry
Depositor comments: The BamHI site is 27 bp from the ATG and the HindIII site is 115 bp from the stop.
How to cite: T4 Lysozyme K83M T115E was a gift from Brian Matthews (Addgene plasmid # 18400 ; http://n2t.net/addgene:18400 ; RRID:Addgene_18400)
