[The description below was written by a language model from this plasmid's Addgene catalogue record.]
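Description:
T4 Lysozyme K83M T115E is a bacterial expression plasmid built on the pHS1403 backbone (about 5 kb without insert) that carries a mutant version of the bacteriophage T4 lysozyme gene (gene e). It is maintained in E. coli as a high-copy plasmid under ampicillin selection. The record does not name the origin of replication or the promoter that drives expression, and no feature table is available to show them.

The insert is roughly 600 bp and was cloned as a BamHI–HindIII fragment, with both restriction sites preserved, so the coding region can be excised or exchanged. According to the depositor's notes, the BamHI site lies 27 bp from the start codon and the HindIII site 115 bp from the stop codon, meaning the fragment includes short flanking untranslated stretches on either side of the open reading frame. The encoded protein carries two point substitutions: lysine 83 to methionine and threonine 115 to glutamate. No fusion tags or reporters are recorded.

T4 lysozyme is a small, well-behaved enzyme that hydrolyses bacterial cell wall peptidoglycan and has long served as a model system for examining how individual amino-acid changes affect protein folding, stability and structure. A defined double mutant such as this one would typically be expressed in bacteria to produce protein for that kind of biophysical or structural comparison, although the record does not state the specific purpose of these two substitutions. Distribution is limited to academic and nonprofit users.
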