>Addgene plasmid #18400 | T4 Lysozyme K83M T115E | addgene partial sequence | sequence record 24186 | 3primeUP
CTANGNAAAAGCCCGCTCATTAGGCGGGCTCAGATCTGCTCATGTTTTGACAGCTTATCATCGATAAGCT
TCGGCAATAAATTCTTGATATGTTTTCATATGTTTCCTTTAAATATTTTAATTAGTAATTGTCTATTCAA
GTAATTGTGAATATACTATCACAATTCCAAGAGAAAGTAAACAGCTTTATAGATTTTTATACGCGTCCCA
AGTGCCAGTTCTAAACGTTGTAATGACTCGTTTTGCGCGATTAGGTGTTTGATTATACCATCTACTTTTA
GCTAAGTTAACTGCTGCTTCATCCCAGCGTTTTTGTTGAAGCATACGTAAAGAGTTCTCAAATCCTGCCA
CACCGGTTTCTCCCATTTGGAAAACCATATTAATCAATGCACAGCGACGAACCGCATCAAGAGAATCATA
AACCGGTTTTAACATAGCATTTCTCAGAATTCCGCGAACAGCAGCATCAACATCCTGATTAAAGAGTTTT
TCAGCCTCATCTTTTGTAATTACACCATTGCAATTACGCCCAATAGCTTTATCTAATTCAGATTTAGCAG
CATTAAGTGATGGACTTTTTGTAAGCAAATGACCGATGCCAATAGTGTAATAGCCTTCTGTGTCTTTATA
GATTTTAAGTCTAAGACCTTCATCTATACGTAACATTTCAAATATATTCATAATACCTCCTAAGCATCGA
TGGATCCTGTTTCCTGTGTGAAATTGTTATCCGCTCACAATTCCACACATTATACGAGCCGATGATTAAT
TGTCANCAGGGGGATGGGGAGTA
